>Addgene plasmid #197238 | pTubulin-miRFP670-2 | addgene full sequence | sequence record 387219 | Addgene NGS Result
TTGGAGGTCGCTGAGTAGTGCGCGAGCAAAATTTAAGCTACAACAAGGCAAGGCTTGACCGACAATTGCA
TGAAGAATCTGCTTAGGGTTAGGCGTTTTGCGCTGCTTCGCGATGTACGGGCCAGATATACGCGTTGACA
TTGATTATTGACTAGTTATTAATAGTAATCAATTACGGGGTCATTAGTTCATAGCCCATATATGGAGTTC
CGCGTTACATAACTTACGGTAAATGGCCCGCCTGGCTGACCGCCCAACGACCCCCGCCCATTGACGTCAA
TAATGACGTATGTTCCCATAGTAACGCCAATAGGGACTTTCCATTGACGTCAATGGGTGGAGTATTTACG
GTAAACTGCCCACTTGGCAGTACATCAAGTGTATCATATGCCAAGTACGCCCCCTATTGACGTCAATGAC
GGTAAATGGCCCGCCTGGCATTATGCCCAGTACATGACCTTATGGGACTTTCCTACTTGGCAGTACATCT
ACGTATTAGTCATCGCTATTACCATGGTGATGCGGTTTTGGCAGTACATCAATGGGCGTGGATAGCGGTT
TGACTCACGGGGATTTCCAAGTCTCCACCCCATTGACGTCAATGGGAGTTTGTTTTGGCACCAAAATCAA
CGGGACTTTCCAAAATGTCGTAACAACTCCGCCCCATTGACGCAAATGGGCGGTAGGCGTGTACGGTGGG
AGGTCTATATAAGCAGAGCTCTCTGGCTAACTAGAGAACCCACTGCTTACTGGCTTATCGAAATTAATAC
GACTCACTATAGGGAGACCCAAGCTTGGTACCGCCACCATGGCGCGTAAGGTCGATCTCACCTCCTGCGA
TCGCGAGCCGATCCACATCCCCGGCAGCATTCAGCCGTGCGGCTGCCTGCTAGCCTGCGACGCGCAGGCG
GTGCGGATCACGCGCATTACGGAAAATGCCGGCGCGTTCTTTGGACGCGAAACTCCGCGGGTCGGTGAGC
TACTCGCCGATTACTTCGGCGAGACCGAAGCCCATGCGCTGCGCAACGCACTGGCGCAGTCCTCCGATCC
AAAGCGACCGGCGCTGATCTTCGGTTGGCGCGACGGCCTGACCGGCCGCACCTTCGACATCTCACTGCAT
CGCCATGACGGTACATCGATCATCGAGTTCGAGCCTGCGGCGGCCGAACAGGCCGACAATCCGCTGCGGC
TGACGCGGCAGATCATCGCGCGCACCAAAGAACTGAAGTCGCTCGAAGAGATGGCCGCACGGGTGCCGCG
CTATCTGCAGGCGATGCTCGGCTATCACCGCGTGATGTTGTACCGCTTCGCGGACGACGGCTCCGGGATG
GTGATCGGCGAGGCGAAGCGCAGCGACCTCGAGAGCTTTCTCGGTCAGCACTTTCCGGCGTCGCTGGTCC
CGCAGCAGGCGCGGCTACTGTACTTGAAGAACGCGATCCGCGTGGTCTCGGATTCGCGCGGCATCAGCAG
CCGGATCGTGCCCGAGCACGACGCCTCCGGCGCCGCGCTCGATCTGTCGTTCGCGCACCTGCGCAGCATC
TCGCCCTGCCATCTCGAATTTCTGCGGAACATGGGCGTCAGCGCCTCGATGTCGCTGTCGATCATCATTG
ACGGCACGCTATGGGGATTGATCATCTGTCATCATTACGAGCCGCGTGCCGTGCCGATGGCGCAGCGCGT
CGCGGCCAAAAGGTTCGCCGAGCGCTTATCGACGCACTTCACCGCCGCCCACCACCAACGCGGAGGTGGT
GGATCAGGAGGAGGTGGTTCTGGAGGTGGTGGATCAGGAGGAAGATCTCGAGTGCGTGAGTGCATCTCCA
TCCACGTTGGCCAGGCTGGTGTCCAGATTGGCAATGCCTGCTGGGAGCTCTACTGCCTGGAACACGGCAT
CCAGCCCGATGGCCAGATGCCAAGTGACAAGACCATTGGGGGAGGAGATGACTCCTTCAACACCTTCTTC
AGTGAGACGGGCGCTGGCAAGCACGTGCCCCGGGCTGTGTTTGTAGACTTGGAACCCACAGTCATTGATG
AAGTTCGCACTGGCACCTACCGCCAGCTCTTCCACCCTGAGCAGCTCATCACAGGCAAGGAAGATGCTGC
CAATAACTATGCCCGAGGGCACTACACCATTGGCAAGGAGATCATTGACCTTGTGTTGGACCGAATTCGC
AAGCTGGCTGACCAGTGCACCGGTCTTCAGGGCTTCTTGGTTTTCCACAGCTTTGGTGGGGGAACTGGTT
CTGGGTTCACCTCCCTGCTCATGGAACGTCTCTCAGTTGATTATGGCAAGAAGTCCAAGCTGGAGTTCTC
CATTTACCCAGCACCCCAGGTTTCCACAGCTGTAGTTGAGCCCTACAACTCCATCCTCACCACCCACACC
ACCCTGGAGCACTCTGATTGTGCCTTCATGGTAGACAATGAGGCCATCTATGACATCTGTCGTAGAAACC
TCGATATCGAGCGCCCAACCTACACTAACCTTAACCGCCTTATTAGCCAGATTGTGTCCTCCATCACTGC
TTCCCTGAGATTTGATGGAGCCCTGAATGTTGACCTGACAGAATTCCAGACCAACCTGGTGCCCTACCCC
CGCATCCACTTCCCTCTGGCCACATATGCCCCTGTCATCTCTGCTGAGAAAGCCTACCATGAACAGCTTT
CTGTAGCAGAGATCACCAATGCTTGCTTTGAGCCAGCCAACCAGATGGTGAAATGTGACCCTCGCCATGG
TAAATACATGGCTTGCTGCCTGTTGTACCGTGGTGACGTGGTTCCCAAAGATGTCAATGCTGCCATTGCC
ACCATCAAAACCAAGCGCAGCATCCAGTTTGTGGATTGGTGCCCCACTGGCTTCAAGGTTGGCATCAACT
ACCAGCCTCCCACTGTGGTGCCTGGTGGAGACCTGGCCAAGGTACAGAGAGCTGTGTGCATGCTGAGCAA
CACCACAGCCATTGCTGAGGCCTGGGCTCGCCTGGACCACAAGTTTGACCTGATGTATGCCAAGCGTGCC
TTTGTTCACTGGTACGTGGGTGAGGGGATGGAGGAAGGCGAGTTTTCAGAGGCCCGTGAAGATATGGCTG
CCCTTGAGAAGGATTATGAGGAGGTTGGTGTGGATTCTGTTGAAGGAGAGGGTGAGGAAGAAGGAGAGGA
ATACTAAGGATCCACCGGATCTAGAGGGCCCTATTCTATAGTGTCACCTAAATGCTAGAGCTCGCTGATC
AGCCTCGACTGTGCCTTCTAGTTGCCAGCCATCTGTTGTTTGCCCCTCCCCCGTGCCTTCCTTGACCCTG
GAAGGTGCCACTCCCACTGTCCTTTCCTAATAAAATGAGGAAATTGCATCGCATTGTCTGAGTAGGTGTC
ATTCTATTCTGGGGGGTGGGGTGGGGCAGGACAGCAAGGGGGAGGATTGGGAAGACAATAGCAGGCATGC
TGGGGATGCGGTGGGCTCTATGGCTTCTGAGGCGGAAAGAACCAGCTGGGGCTCTAGGGGGTATCCCC
[124 nt withheld, positions 3499-3622]
C
[91 nt withheld, positions 3624-3714]
A
[49 nt withheld, positions 3716-3764]
CCTTTGACGTTGGAGTCCACGTTCTTT
[37 nt withheld, positions 3792-3828]
ACCCTATCTCGGTCTATTCTTTTGATTTATAAGGGATTTTGCCGATTTCGGCCTATTGGTTAAAAAATGA
GCTGATTTAACAAAAATTTAACGCGAATTAATTCTGTGGAATGTGTGTCAGTTAGGGTGTGGAAAGTCCC
CAGGCTCCCCAGCAGGCAGAAGTATGCAAAGCATGCATCTCAATTAGTCAGCAACCAGGTGTGGAAAGTC
CCCAGGCTCCCCAGCAGGCAGAAGTATGCAAAGCATGCATCTCAATTAGTCAGCAACCATAGTCCCGCCC
CTAACTCCGCCCATCCCGCCCCTAACTCCGCCCAGTTCCGCCCATTCTCCGCCCCATGGCTGACTAATTT
TTTTTATTTATGCAGAGGCCGAGGCCGCCTCTGCCTCTGAGCTATTCCAGAAGTAGTGAGGAGGCTTTTT
TGGAGGCCTAGGCTTTTGCAAAAAGCTCCCGGGAGCTTGTATATCCATTTTCGGATCTGATCAAGAGACA
GGATGAGGATCGTTTCGCATGATTGAACAAGATGGATTGCACGCAGGTTCTCCGGCCGCTTGGGTGGAGA
GGCTATTCGGCTATGACTGGGCACAACAGACAATCGGCTGCTCTGATGCCGCCGTGTTCCGGCTGTCAGC
GCAGGGGCGCCCGGTTCTTTTTGTCAAGACCGACCTGTCCGGTGCCCTGAATGAACTGCAGGACGAGGCA
GCGCGGCTATCGTGGCTGGCCACGACGGGCGTTCCTTGCGCAGCTGTGCTCGACGTTGTCACTGAAGCGG
GAAGGGACTGGCTGCTATTGGGCGAAGTGCCGGGGCAGGATCTCCTGTCATCTCACCTTGCTCCTGCCGA
GAAAGTATCCATCATGGCTGATGCAATGCGGCGGCTGCATACGCTTGATCCGGCTACCTGCCCATTCGAC
CACCAAGCGAAACATCGCATCGAGCGAGCACGTACTCGGATGGAAGCCGGTCTTGTCGATCAGGATGATC
TGGACGAAGAGCATCAGGGGCTCGCGCCAGCCGAACTGTTCGCCAGGCTCAAGGCGCGCATGCCCGACGG
CGAGGATCTCGTCGTGACCCATGGCGATGCCTGCTTGCCGAATATCATGGTGGAAAATGGCCGCTTTTCT
GGATTCATCGACTGTGGCCGGCTGGGTGTGGCGGACCGCTATCAGGACATAGCGTTGGCTACCCGTGATA
TTGCTGAAGAGCTTGGCGGCGAATGGGCTGACCGCTTCCTCGTGCTTTACGGTATCGCCGCTCCCGATTC
GCAGCGCATCGCCTTCTATCGCCTTCTTGACGAGTTCTTCTGAGCGGGACTCTGGGGTTCGAAATGACCG
ACCAAGCGACGCCCAACCTGCCATCACGAGATTTCGATTCCACCGCCGCCTTCTATGAAAGGTTGGGCTT
CGGAATCGTTTTCCGGGACGCCGGCTGGATGATCCTCCAGCGCGGGGATCTCATGCTGGAGTTCTTCGCC
CACCCCAACTTGTTTATTGCAGCTTATAATGGTTACAAATAAAGCAATAGCATCACAAATTTCACAAATA
AAGCATTTTTTTCACTGCATTCTAGTTGTGGTTTGTCCAAACTCATCAATGTATCTTATCATGTCTGTAT
ACCGTCGACCTCTAGCTAGAGCTTGGCGTAATCATGGTCATAGCTGTTTCCTGTGTGAAATTGTTATCCG
CTCACAATTCCACACAACATACGAGCCGGAAGCATAAAGTGTAAAGCCTGGGGTGCCTAATGAGTGAGCT
AACTCACATTAATTGCGTTGCGCTCACTGCCCGCTTTCCAGTCGGGAAACCTGTCGTGCCAGCTGCATTA
ATGAATCGGCCAACGCGCGGGGAGAGGCGGTTTGCGTATTGGGCGCTCTTCCGCTTCCTCGCTCACTGAC
TCGCTGCGCTCGGTCGTTCGGCTGCGGCGAGCGGTATCAGCTCACTCAAAGGCGGTAATACGGTTATCCA
CAGAATCAGGGGATAACGCAGGAAAGAACATGTGAGCAAAAGGCCAGCAAAAGGCCAGGAACCGTAAAAA
GGCCGCGTTGCTGGCGTTTTTCCATAGGCTCCGCCCCCCTGACGAGCATCACAAAAATCGACGCTCAAGT
CAGAGGTGGCGAAACCCGACAGGACTATAAAGATACCAGGCGTTTCCCCCTGGAAGCTCCCTCGTGCGCT
CTCCTGTTCCGACCCTGCCGCTTACCGGATACCTGTCCGCCTTTCTCCCTTCGGGAAGCGTGGCGCTTTC
TCATAGCTCACGCTGTAGGTATCTCAGTTCGGTGTAGGTCGTTCGCTCCAAGCTGGGCTGTGTGCACGAA
CCCCCCGTTCAGCCCGACCGCTGCGCCTTATCCGGTAACTATCGTCTTGAGTCCAACCCGGTAAGACACG
ACTTATCGCCACTGGCAGCAGCCACTGGTAACAGGATTAGCAGAGCGAGGTATGTAGGCGGTGCTACAGA
GTTCTTGAAGTGGTGGCCTAACTACGGCTACACTAGAAGAACAGTATTTGGTATCTGCGCTCTGCTGAAG
CCAGTTACCTTCGGAAAAAGAGTTGGTAGCTCTTGATCCGGCAAACAAACCACCGCTGGTAGCGGTGGTT
TTTTTGTTTGCAAGCAGCAGATTACGCGCAGAAAAAAAGGATCTCAAGAAGATCCTTTGATCTTTTCTAC
GGGGTCTGACGCTCAGTGGAACGAAAACTCACGTTAAGGGATTTTGGTCATGAGATTATCAAAAAGGATC
TTCACCTAGATCCTTTTAAATTAAAAATGAAGTTTTAAATCAATCTAAAGTATATATGAGTAAACTTGGT
CTGACAGTTACCAATGCTTAATCAGTGAGGCACCTATCTCAGCGATCTGTCTATTTCGTTCATCCATAGT
TGCCTGACTCCCCGTCGTGTAGATAACTACGATACGGGAGGGCTTACCATCTGGCCCCAGTGCTGCAATG
ATACCGCGAGACCCACGCTCACCGGCTCCAGATTTATCAGCAATAAACCAGCCAGCCGGAAGGGCCGAGC
GCAGAAGTGGTCCTGCAACTTTATCCGCCTCCATCCAGTCTATTAATTGTTGCCGGGAAGCTAGAGTAAG
TAGTTCGCCAGTTAATAGTTTGCGCAACGTTGTTGCCATTGCTACAGGCATCGTGGTGTCACGCTCGTCG
TTTGGTATGGCTTCATTCAGCTCCGGTTCCCAACGATCAAGGCGAGTTACATGATCCCCCATGTTGTGCA
AAAAAGCGGTTAGCTCCTTCGGTCCTCCGATCGTTGTCAGAAGTAAGTTGGCCGCAGTGTTATCACTCAT
GGTTATGGCAGCACTGCATAATTCTCTTACTGTCATGCCATCCGTAAGATGCTTTTCTGTGACTGGTGAG
TACTCAACCAAGTCATTCTGAGAATAGTGTATGCGGCGACCGAGTTGCTCTTGCCCGGCGTCAATACGGG
ATAATACCGCGCCACATAGCAGAACTTTAAAAGTGCTCATCATTGGAAAACGTTCTTCGGGGCGAAAACT
CTCAAGGATCTTACCGCTGTTGAGATCCAGTTCGATGTAACCCACTCGTGCACCCAACTGATCTTCAGCA
TCTTTTACTTTCACCAGCGTTTCTGGGTGAGCAAAAACAGGAAGGCAAAATGCCGCAAAAAAGGGAATAA
GGGCGACACGGAAATGTTGAATACTCATACTCTTCCTTTTTCAATATTATTGAAGCATTTATCAGGGTTA
TTGTCTCATGAGCGGATACATATTTGAATGTATTTAGAAAAATAAACAAATAGGGGTTCCGCGCACATTT
CCCCGAAAAGTGCCACCTGACGTCGACGGATCGGGAGATCTCCCGATCCCCTATGGTGCACTCTCAGTAC
AATCTGCTCTGATGCCGCATAGTTAAGCCAGTATCTGCTCCCTGCTTGTGTG
Features (pLannotate 1.2.2; 22 found; start..end, strand, type, name):
    137..516     +  enhancer       CMV enhancer: human cytomegalovirus immediate early enhancer
    517..720     +  promoter       CMV promoter: human cytomegalovirus (CMV) immediate early promoter
    716..749     +  LTR            5' LTR (truncated) (fragment): truncated 5' long terminal repeat (LTR) from HIV-1
    765..783     +  promoter       T7 promoter: promoter for bacteriophage T7 RNA polymerase
    809..1741    +  CDS            miRFP670-2: miRFP670-2 is a basic (constitutively fluorescent) near ir fluorescent protein published in 2020, derived from Rhodopseudomonas palustris CGA009. It has low acid sensitivity. It requires the cofactor biliverdin for fluorescence.
   1805..3154    +  CDS            TBA1B_BOVIN: Experimental evidence at protein level: Swiss-Prot protein existence level 1. Tubulin is the major constituent of microtubules. It binds two moles of GTP, one at an exchangeable site on the beta chain and one at a non-exchangeable site on the alpha chain. From Bos taurus (Bovine).
   3185..3203    -  promoter       SP6 promoter: promoter for bacteriophage SP6 RNA polymerase
   3229..3453    +  polyA_signal   bGH poly(A) signal: bovine growth hormone polyadenylation signal
   3457..3478    +  promoter       SV40 promoter (fragment): SV40 enhancer and early promoter
   3499..3927    +  rep_origin     f1 ori (sequence partly withheld): f1 bacteriophage origin of replication; arrow indicates direction of (+) strand synthesis
   3941..4270    +  promoter       SV40 promoter: SV40 enhancer and early promoter
   4337..5128    +  CDS            neo: KKA2_KLEPN - Also known as kan, nptII. Experimental evidence at protein level: Swiss-Prot protein existence level 1. Resistance to kanamycin, neomycin, paromomycin, ribostamycin, butirosin and gentamicin B. From Klebsiella pneumoniae.
   5152..5310    +  CDS            ble (fragment): BLE_KLEPN - Experimental evidence at protein level: Swiss-Prot protein existence level 1. Binding protein with a strong affinity to the bleomycin family of antibiotics. Binds to CL990; an antimitotic-antibiotic compound. From Klebsiella pneumoniae.
   5305..5426    +  polyA_signal   SV40 poly(A) signal: SV40 polyadenylation signal
   5499..5515    -  protein_bind   lac operator: The lac repressor binds to the lac operator to inhibit transcription in E. coli. This inhibition can be relieved by adding lactose or isopropyl-β-D-thiogalactopyranoside (IPTG). lac repressor encoded by lacI
   5523..5553    -  promoter       lac promoter: promoter for the E. coli lac operon
   5568..5589    -  protein_bind   CAP binding site: CAP binding activates transcription in the presence of cAMP. E. coli catabolite activator protein
   5602..5694    -  CDS            lacI (fragment): lac repressor; lacI; The lac repressor binds to the lac operator to inhibit transcription in E. coli. This inhibition can be relieved by adding lactose or isopropyl-β-D-thiogalactopyranoside (IPTG).
   5877..6465    -  rep_origin     ori: high-copy-number ColE1/pMB1/pBR322/pUC origin of replication
   6636..7496    -  CDS            AmpR: β-lactamase; bla; confers resistance to ampicillin, carbenicillin, and related antibiotics
   7497..7601    -  promoter       AmpR promoter: bla
   7660..7712    -  misc_feature   bom (fragment): basis of mobility region from pBR322
