[The description below was written by a language model from this plasmid's Addgene catalogue record and pLannotate feature annotations shown in this document.]
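Description:
pTubulin-miRFP670-2 is a mammalian expression plasmid of about 7.7 kb that produces a fusion of alpha-tubulin with the near-infrared fluorescent protein miRFP670-2. The catalogue lists the backbone as pN1. The annotated features, however, include flanking T7 and SP6 promoters, a bGH polyadenylation signal, an f1 origin and an SV40-driven neo cassette, a layout more typical of a pcDNA3-style vector. In bacteria the plasmid replicates from a high-copy ColE1/pUC origin and is selected with ampicillin through the AmpR (β-lactamase) gene. The neomycin phosphotransferase gene sits between the SV40 early promoter and the SV40 poly(A) signal, which in principle would allow G418 selection of transfected mammalian cells, though the record does not mention this use.

Expression of the fusion is driven by the human CMV immediate-early enhancer and promoter and terminated by the bGH poly(A) signal. Although the plasmid name puts tubulin first, the feature table places the miRFP670-2 coding sequence upstream. A short gap, presumably a linker, separates it from the alpha-tubulin coding sequence, so the fluorescent protein appears to be at the N-terminus of tubulin. The catalogue gives the insert species as mouse, while the automated annotation matched the tubulin to the bovine alpha-1B chain, probably because this protein is highly conserved across mammals. miRFP670-2 is a bacterial phytochrome-derived protein from Rhodopseudomonas palustris that needs biliverdin as its chromophore. The construct labels microtubules in live mammalian cells for near-infrared imaging, and the associated publication indicates it was made as part of a quantitative comparison of near-infrared fluorescent proteins.
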