Addgene plasmid #197238: pTubulin-miRFP670-2
Purpose: Expresses the fusion protein of Tubulin-miRFP670-2 in mammalian cells
Depositing lab: Kiryl Piatkevich. Depositing organization: Westlake University. Publication: Quantitative assessment of near-infrared fluorescent proteins. Zhang H, Papadaki S, Sun X, Wang X, Drobizhev M, Yao L, Rehbock M, Koster RW, Wu L, Namikawa K, Piatkevich KD. Nat Methods. 2023 Sep 4. doi: 10.1038/s41592-023-01975-z. PubMed 37666982.
Backbone
  Vector backbone: pN1
  Vector type: Mammalian Expression
Growth in bacteria
  Bacterial resistance: Ampicillin, 100 μg/mL
  Growth temperature: 37°C
  Growth strain: NEB Stable
  Copy number: High Copy
Gene/Insert
  Gene/Insert name: Tubulin-miRFP670-2
  Species: M. musculus (mouse)
  Cloning method: Gibson Cloning
Terms and licenses: Academic/Nonprofit Terms; Industry Terms: Not Available to Industry
Depositor comments: Please visit https://www.researchsquare.com/article/rs-797586/v1 for preprint.
How to cite: pTubulin-miRFP670-2 was a gift from Kiryl Piatkevich (Addgene plasmid # 197238 ; http://n2t.net/addgene:197238 ; RRID:Addgene_197238)
